>Addgene plasmid #80162 | pEIAV-TLoop-DsRedx | depositor full sequence | sequence record 150732 | pEIAV-TLoop-DsRedx sequence 7929 bps
ACAGATCTTCAATATTGGCCATTAGCCATATTATTCATTGGTTATATAGCATAAATCAATATTGGCTATT
GGCCATTGCATACGTTGTATCTATATCATAATATGTACATTTATATTGGCTCATGTCCAATATGACCGCC
ATGTTGGCATTGATTATTGACTAGTTATTAATAGTAATCAATTACGGGGTCATTAGTTCATAGCCCATAT
ATGGAGTTCCGCGTTACATAACTTACGGTAAATGGCCCGCCTGGCTGACCGCCCAACGACCCCCGCCCAT
TGACGTCAATAATGACGTATGTTCCCATAGTAACGCCAATAGGGACTTTCCATTGACGTCAATGGGTGGA
GTATTTACGGTAAACTGCCCACTTGGCAGTACATCAAGTGTATCATATGCCAAGTCCGCCCCCTATTGAC
GTCAATGACGGTAAATGGCCCGCCTGGCATTATGCCCAGTACATGACCTTACGGGACTTTCCTACTTGGC
AGTACATCTACGTATTAGTCATCGCTATTACCATGGTGATGCGGTTTTGGCAGTACACCAATGGGCGTGG
ATAGCGGTTTGACTCACGGGGATTTCCAAGTCTCCACCCCATTGACGTCAATGGGAGTTTGTTTTGGCAC
CAAAATCAACGGGACTTTCCAAAATGTCGTAATAACCCCGCCCCGTTGACGCAAATGGGCGGTAGGCGTG
TACGGTGGGAGGTCTATATAAGCAGAGCTCGTTTAGTGAACCGGGCACTCAGATTCTGCGGTCTGAGTCC
CTTCTCTGCTGGGCTGAAAAGGCCTTTGTAATAAATATAATTCTCTACTCAGTCCCTGTCTCTAGTTTGT
CTGTTCGAGATCCTACAGTTGGCGCCCGAACAGGGACCTGAGAGGGGCGCAGACCCTACCTGTTGAACCT
GGCTGATCGTAGGATCCCCGGGACAGCAGAGGAGAACTTACAGAAGTCTTCTGGAGGTGTTCCTGGCCAG
AACACAGGAGGACAGGTAAGTAGGGAGACCCTTTGACATGGAGCAAGGCGCTCAAGAAGTTAGAGAAGGT
GACGGTACAAGGGTCTCAGAAATTAACTACTGGTAACTGTAATTGGGCGCTAAGTCTAGTAGACTTATTT
CATGATACCAACTTTGTAAAAGAAAAGGACTGGCAGCTGAGGGATGTCATTCCATTGCTGGAAGATGTAA
CTCAGACGCTGGAATTCGGGTATTGTAGAAAGGGCAAATAGGACCTTGAAAGAGAAGATTCAAAGTCATA
GAGACAACACTCAAACACTGGAGGCAGCTTTACAACTTGCTCTCATTACTTGTAACAAAGGGAGGGAAAG
TATGGGAGGACAGACACCATGGGAAGTATTTATCACTAATCAAGCACAAGTAATACATGAGAAACTTTTA
CTACAGCAAGCACAATCCTCCAAAAAATTTTGTTTTTACAAAATCCCTGGTGAACATGATTGGAAGGGAC
CTACTAGGGTGCTGTGGAAGGGTGATGGTGCAGTAGTAGTTAATGATGAAGGAAAGGGAATAATTGCTGT
ACCATTAACCAGGACTAAGTTACTAATAAAGCCAAATTGAGTATTGTTGCATGCATTTGATATATGGGAT
TATTTGGTAAAGGGGTAACATGGTCAGCATCGCATTCTATGGGGGGATCCCAGGGGGAATCTCAACCCCT
ATTACCCAACAGTCAGAAAAATCTAAGTGTGAGGAGAACACAATGTTTCAACCTTATTGTTATAATAATG
ACAGTAAGAACAGCATGGCAGAATCGAAGGAAGCAAGAGACCAAGAAATGAACCTGAAAGAAGAATCTAA
AGAAGAAAAAAGAAGAAATGACTGGTGGAAAAAAGCTGCAGAGGGCCCTTAATGCAGTGGCCTTTGCGGC
CGCCAACTCTCGAGTTTACCACTCCCTATCAGTGATAGAGAAAAGTGAAAGTCGAGTTTACCACTCCCTA
TCAGTGATAGAGAAAAGTGAAAGTCGAGTTTACCACTCCCTATCAGTGATAGAGAAAAGTGAAAGTCGAG
TTTACCACTCCCTATCAGTGATAGAGAAAAGTGAAAGTCGAGTTTACCACTCCCTATCAGTGATAGAGAA
AAGTGAAAGTCGAGTTTACCACTCCCTATCAGTGATAGAGAAAAGTGAAAGTCGAGTTTACCACTCCCTA
TCAGTGATAGAGAAAAGTGAAAGTCGAGCTCGGTACCCGGGTCGAGGTAGGCGTGTACGGTGGGAGGCCT
ATATAAGCAGAGCTCGTTTAGTGAACCGTCAGATCGCCTGGAGACGCCATCCACGCTGTTTTGACCTCCA
TAGAAGACACCGGGACCGATCCAGCCTCCGCGGCCCCGAATTCACCACGTGGCCGCATCGATTCTAGAAT
TCGCTGTCTGCGAGGGCCAGCTGTTGGGGTGAGTACTCCCTCTCAAAAGCGGGCATGACTTCTGCGCTAA
GATTGTCAGTTTCCAAAAACGAGGAGGATTTGATATTCACCTGGCCCGCGGTGATGCCTTTGAGGGTGGC
CGCGTCCATCTGGTCAGAAAAGACAATCTTTTTGTTGTCAAGCTTGAGGTGTGGCAGGCTTGAGATCTGG
CCATACACTTGAGTGACAATGACATCCACTTTGCCTTTCTCTCCACAGGTGTCCACTCCCAGGTCCAACT
GCAGCCCAAGCGGATCCTCTAGAGTCGACGCCGCCACCATGGCCTCCTCCGAGGACGTCATCAAGGAGTT
CATGCGCTTCAAGGTGCGCATGGAGGGCTCCGTGAACGGCCACGAGTTCGAGATCGAGGGCGAGGGCGAG
GGCCGCCCCTACGAGGGCACCCAGACCGCCAAGCTGAAGGTGACCAAGGGCGGCCCCCTGCCCTTCGCCT
GGGACATCCTGTCCCCCCAGTTCCAGTACGGCTCCAAGGTGTACGTGAAGCACCCCGCCGACATCCCCGA
CTACAAGAAGCTGTCCTTCCCCGAGGGCTTCAAGTGGGAGCGCGTGATGAACTTCGAGGACGGCGGCGTG
GTGACCGTGACCCAGGACTCCTCCCTGCAGGACGGCTCCTTCATCTACAAGGTGAAGTTCATCGGCGTGA
ACTTCCCCTCCGACGGCCCCGTAATGCAGAAGAAGACTATGGGCTGGGAGGCCTCCACCGAGCGCCTGTA
CCCCCGCGACGGCGTGCTGAAGGGCGAGATCCACAAGGCCCTGAAGCTGAAGGACGGCGGCCACTACCTG
GTGGAGTTCAAGTCCATCTACATGGCCAAGAAGCCCGTGCAGCTGCCCGGCTACTACTACGTGGACTCCA
AGCTGGACATCACCTCCCACAACGAGGACTACACCATCGTGGAGCAGTACGAGCGCGCCGAGGGCCGCCA
CCACCTGTTCCTGCTAGCCGCGGAGGGCCGCGGCAGCCTGCTGACCTGCGGCGACGTGGAGGAGAACCCC
GGCCCCGCCCCCGGCAGCGGTACCTCCAGACTGGACAAGAGCAAAGTCATCAACTCTGCCTTGGAGCTCC
TGAATGAAGTTGGCATTGAGGGCTTGACCACCAGGAAGCTGGCCCAGAAGCTGGGTGTGGAGCAGCCTAC
CCTGTACTGGCATGTGAAGAACAAGAGGGCTCTGCTTGATGCCCTGGCCATTGAGATGTTGGACAGGCAC
CACACCCACTTCTGCCCTCTGGAAGGGGAGTCCTGGCAGGACTTCCTGAGGAACAATGCCAAGAGCTTCA
GATGTGCCTTGCTCTCCCACCGGGATGGTGCCAAAGTTCACTTGGGCACCAGGCCTACAGAGAAGCAGTA
TGAGACCCTGGAGAACCAGCTGGCATTCCTGTGCCAACAAGGCTTCTCCCTGGAAAATGCCTTGTATGCC
CTCTCTGCTGTGGGCCACTTCACCTTGGGCTGTGTGCTGGAGGACCAGGAGCACCAAGTTGCCAAGGAGG
AGAGGGAGACCCCCACCACTGACTCCATGCCACCACTGCTGCGGCAAGCTATTGAGTTGTTTGACCACCA
AGGGGCTGAGCCTGCATTCCTTTTTGGCCTGGAACTGATCATCTGTGGCCTGGAAAAGCAGCTGAAATGT
GAGTCTGGCTCTCACGTGCCCAAAAAGAGAAAGCACGTGCCTGCTGATGCCTTGGATGATTTTGACCTGG
ACATGCTGCCTGCTGATGCCCTGGATGACTTTGATTTGGACATGCTCCCTGCTGATGCACTTGATGATTT
TGACCTGGATATGCTGTGATCCGGAGTCTACATTTGAATGTCAATAAAACAAAATGGTGGGGCAATCATC
TACATTTCATGGGATATGTGATTACTAGTTCAGGTGTATTGCCACAAGACAAACATGTTAAGAAAATTTC
CCGTTATTTGCACTCTGTTCCTGTTAATCAACCTCTGGATTACAAAATTTGTGAAAGATTGACTGGTATT
CTTAACTATGTTGCTCCTTTTACGCTATGTGGATACGCTGCTTTAATGCCTTTGTATCATGCTATTGCTT
CCCGTATGGCTTTCATTTTCTCCTCCTTGTATAAATCCTGGTTGCTGTCTCTTTATGAGGAGTTGTGGCC
CGTTGTCAGGCAACGTGGCGTGGTGTGCACTGTGTTTGCTGACGCAACCCCCACTGGTTGGGGCATTGCC
ACCACCTGTCAGCTCCTTTCCGGGACTTTCGCTTTCCCCCTCCCTATTGCCACGGCGGAACTCATCGCCG
CCTGCCTTGCCCGCTGCTGGACAGGGGCTCGGCTGTTGGGCACTGACAATTCCGTGGTGTTGTCGGGGAA
GCTGACGTCCTTTCCATGGCTGCTCGCCTGTGTTGCCACCTGGATTCTGCGCGGGACGTCCTTCTGCTAC
GTCCCTTCGGCCCTCAATCCAGCGGACCTTCCTTCCCGCGGCCTGCTGCCGGCTCTGCGGCCTCTTCCGC
GTCTTCGCCTTCGCCCTCAGACGAGTCGGATCTCCCTTTGGGCCGCCTCCCCGCCTGTTTCGCCTCGGCG
TCCGGTCCGTGTTGCTTGGTCTTCACCTGTGCAGACTTGCGAACCATGGATTCCACCGTGAACTTTGTCT
CCTGGCATGCAAATCGTCAACTTGGCATGCCAAATCGATTAGAAAAACAAGGGGGGAACTGTGGGGTTTT
TATGAGGGGTTTTATACAATTGGGCACTCAGATTCTGCGGTCTGAGTCCCTTCTCTGCTGGGCTGAAAAG
GCCTTTGTAATAAATATAATTCTCTACTCAGTCCCTGTCTCTAGTTTGTCTGTTCGAGATCCTACAGAGC
TCATGCCTTGGTTAATTAAGGAGATCCGGGCTGGCGTAATAGCGAAGAGGCCCGCACCGATCGCCCTTCC
CAACAGTTGCGCAGCCTGAATGGCGAATGG
[124 nt withheld, positions 5351-5474]
C
[56 nt withheld, positions 5476-5531]
AGCTTTACGGCACCTCGACCG
[64 nt withheld, positions 5553-5616]
CCTTTGACGTTGGAGTCCACGTTCTTT
[37 nt withheld, positions 5644-5680]
ACCCTATCTCGGTCTATTCTTTTGATTTATAAGGGATTTTGCCGATTTCGGCCTATTGGTTAAAAAATGA
GCTGATTTAACAAATATTTAACGCGAATTTTAACAAAATATTAACGTTTACAATTTCGCCTGATGCGGTA
TTTTCTCCTTACGCATCTGTGCGGTATTTCACACCGCATATGGTGCACTCTCAGTACAATCTGCTCTGAT
GCCGCATAGTTAAGCCAGCCCCGACACCCGCCAACACCCGCTGACGCGCCCTGACGGGCTTGTCTGCTCC
CGGCATCCGCTTACAGACAAGCTGTGACCGTCTCCGGGAGCTGCATGTGTCAGAGGTTTTCACCGTCATC
ACCGAAACGCGCGAGACGAAAGGGCCTCGTGATACGCCTATTTTTATAGGTTAATGTCATGATAATAATG
GTTTCTTAGACGTCAGGTGGCACTTTTCGGGGAAATGTGCGCGGAACCCCTATTTGTTTATTTTTCTAAA
TACATTCAAATATGTATCCGCTCATGAGACAATAACCCTGATAAATGCTTCAATAATATTGAAAAAGGAA
GAGTATGAGTATTCAACATTTCCGTGTCGCCCTTATTCCCTTTTTTGCGGCATTTTGCCTTCCTGTTTTT
GCTCACCCAGAAACGCTGGTGAAAGTAAAAGATGCTGAAGATCAGTTGGGTGCACGAGTGGGTTACATCG
AACTGGATCTCAACAGCGGTAAGATCCTTGAGAGTTTTCGCCCCGAAGAACGTTTTCCAATGATGAGCAC
TTTTAAAGTTCTGCTATGTGGCGCGGTATTATCCCGTATTGACGCCGGGCAAGAGCAACTCGGTCGCCGC
ATACACTATTCTCAGAATGACTTGGTTGAGTACTCACCAGTCACAGAAAAGCATCTTACGGATGGCATGA
CAGTAAGAGAATTATGCAGTGCTGCCATAACCATGAGTGATAACACTGCGGCCAACTTACTTCTGACAAC
GATCGGAGGACCGAAGGAGCTAACCGCTTTTTTGCACAACATGGGGGATCATGTAACTCGCCTTGATCGT
TGGGAACCGGAGCTGAATGAAGCCATACCAAACGACGAGCGTGACACCACGATGCCTGTAGCAATGGCAA
CAACGTTGCGCAAACTATTAACTGGCGAACTACTTACTCTAGCTTCCCGGCAACAATTAATAGACTGGAT
GGAGGCGGATAAAGTTGCAGGACCACTTCTGCGCTCGGCCCTTCCGGCTGGCTGGTTTATTGCTGATAAA
TCTGGAGCCGGTGAGCGTGGGTCTCGCGGTATCATTGCAGCACTGGGGCCAGATGGTAAGCCCTCCCGTA
TCGTAGTTATCTACACGACGGGGAGTCAGGCAACTATGGATGAACGAAATAGACAGATCGCTGAGATAGG
TGCCTCACTGATTAAGCATTGGTAACTGTCAGACCAAGTTTACTCATATATACTTTAGATTGATTTAAAA
CTTCATTTTTAATTTAAAAGGATCTAGGTGAAGATCCTTTTTGATAATCTCATGACCAAAATCCCTTAAC
GTGAGTTTTCGTTCCACTGAGCGTCAGACCCCGTAGAAAAGATCAAAGGATCTTCTTGAGATCCTTTTTT
TCTGCGCGTAATCTGCTGCTTGCAAACAAAAAAACCACCGCTACCAGCGGTGGTTTGTTTGCCGGATCAA
GAGCTACCAACTCTTTTTCCGAAGGTAACTGGCTTCAGCAGAGCGCAGATACCAAATACTGTCCTTCTAG
TGTAGCCGTAGTTAGGCCACCACTTCAAGAACTCTGTAGCACCGCCTACATACCTCGCTCTGCTAATCCT
GTTACCAGTGGCTGCTGCCAGTGGCGATAAGTCGTGTCTTACCGGGTTGGACTCAAGACGATAGTTACCG
GATAAGGCGCAGCGGTCGGGCTGAACGGGGGGTTCGTGCACACAGCCCAGCTTGGAGCGAACGACCTACA
CCGAACTGAGATACCTACAGCGTGAGCTATGAGAAAGCGCCACGCTTCCCGAAGGGAGAAAGGCGGACAG
GTATCCGGTAAGCGGCAGGGTCGGAACAGGAGAGCGCACGAGGGAGCTTCCAGGGGGAAACGCCTGGTAT
CTTTATAGTCCTGTCGGGTTTCGCCACCTCTGACTTGAGCGTCGATTTTTGTGATGCTCGTCAGGGGGGC
GGAGCCTATGGAAAAACGCCAGCAACGCGGCCTTTTTACGGTTCCTGGCCTTTTGCTGGCCTTTTGCTCA
CATGGCTCG
Features (pLannotate 1.2.2; 23 found; start..end, strand, type, name):
    148..525     +  enhancer       CMV enhancer: human cytomegalovirus immediate early enhancer
    527..726     +  promoter       CMV promoter: human cytomegalovirus (CMV) immediate early promoter
    909..1004    +  CDS            tat (fragment): TAT_EIAVC - Experimental evidence at protein level: Swiss-Prot protein existence level 1. Nuclear transcriptional activator of viral gene expression, that is essential for viral transcription from the LTR promoter and replication. Acts as a sequence-specific molecular adapter, directing components of the cellular transcription machinery to the viral RNA to enhance transcription by the RNA polymerase II (RNA pol II) complex, thereby increasing the level of full-length transcripts. Tat associates with the CCNT1/cyclin-T1 component of the P-TEFb complex (CDK9 and CCNT1), which promotes RNA chain
   1004..1201    +  CDS            gag (fragment): GAG_EIAV9 - Experimental evidence at protein level: Swiss-Prot protein existence level 1. p9 plays a role in budding of the assembled particle by interacting with PDCD6IP/AIP1. From Equine infectious anemia virus (isolate 1369) (EIAV).
   1209..1577    +  CDS            pol (fragment): POL_EIAV9 - Experimental evidence at protein level: Swiss-Prot protein existence level 1. During replicative cycle of retroviruses, the reverse- transcribed viral DNA is integrated into the host chromosome by the viral integrase enzyme. RNase H activity is associated with the reverse transcriptase. From Equine infectious anemia virus (isolate 1369) (EIAV).
   1765..1869    +  CDS            rev (fragment): REV_EIAVY - Experimental evidence at protein level: Swiss-Prot protein existence level 1. Escorts unspliced or incompletely spliced viral pre-mRNAs (late transcripts) out of the nucleus of infected cells. These pre- mRNAs carry two recognition sequences that function as Rev responsive element (RRE), that are not present in fully spliced viral mRNAs (early transcripts). This function is essential since most viral proteins are translated from unspliced or partially spliced pre-mRNAs which cannot exit the nucleus by the pathway used by fully processed cellular mRNAs (By similarity). From Equine i
   1913..2183    +  protein_bind   tetracycline response element: contains seven copies of the tetracycline operator tetO tetracycline repressor TetR
   2194..2211    +  misc_feature   MCS (fragment): pUC18/19 multiple cloning site
   2216..2254    +  promoter       minimal CMV promoter: human cytomegalovirus (CMV) immediate early promoter
   2409..2638    +  intron         chimeric intron: chimera between introns from adenovirus and immunoglobulin heavy chain genes
   2672..2689    +  misc_feature   MCS (fragment): pUC18/19 multiple cloning site
   2699..3373    +  CDS            DsRed-Express: DsRed-Express is a basic (constitutively fluorescent) orange fluorescent protein published in 2002, derived from Discosoma sp.. It is reported to be a rapidly-maturing tetramer with low acid sensitivity.
   3455..4072    +  CDS            TetR: tetracycline repressor TetR; synthetic gene; TetR binds to the tetracycline operator tetO to inhibit transcription. This inhibition can be relieved by adding tetracycline or doxycycline.
   4152..4177    +  CDS            VP64 (fragment): tetrameric repeat of the minimal activation domain of herpes simplex virus VP16 (Beerli et al., 1998)
   4193..4216    +  CDS            VP160 (fragment): 10 tandem repeats of the minimal activation domain of herpes simplex virus VP16 (Cheng et al., 2013)
   4366..4954    +  misc_feature   WPRE: woodchuck hepatitis virus posttranscriptional regulatory element
   5280..5347    +  CDS            lacZα (fragment): LacZα fragment of β-galactosidase; lacZ fragment
   5351..5806    +  rep_origin     f1 ori (sequence partly withheld): f1 bacteriophage origin of replication; arrow indicates direction of (+) strand synthesis
   5809..5908    -  misc_feature   bom (fragment): basis of mobility region from pBR322
   6010..6045    -  CDS            rop (fragment): Rop protein, which maintains plasmids at low copy number; rop
   6140..6244    +  promoter       AmpR promoter: bla
   6245..7105    +  CDS            AmpR: β-lactamase; bla; confers resistance to ampicillin, carbenicillin, and related antibiotics
   7276..7864    +  rep_origin     ori: high-copy-number ColE1/pMB1/pBR322/pUC origin of replication
