[The description below was written by a language model from this plasmid's Addgene catalogue record and pLannotate feature annotations shown in this document.]
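Description:
pEIAV-TLoop-DsRedx is a lentiviral transfer vector built on an equine infectious anemia virus (EIAV) backbone, intended for transgene expression in mammalian cells. In bacteria it is maintained by a high-copy ColE1/pUC-type origin and selected with ampicillin through the β-lactamase gene. An f1 phage origin and small remnants of lacZα, bom and rop are also annotated in the backbone. At the 5′ end, a full CMV enhancer and promoter sit upstream of the viral region, presumably driving transcription of the vector genome in producer cells. This is followed by short fragments of EIAV tat, gag, pol and rev. These are residual viral sequences of the kind that typically carry packaging and RNA export signals rather than intact genes. The feature table does not explicitly annotate LTRs or a packaging signal.

The payload is a tetracycline-regulated cassette. A tetracycline response element with seven tetO copies is joined to a minimal CMV promoter, followed by a chimeric intron and the coding sequence for DsRed-Express, a rapidly maturing red-orange fluorescent protein from Discosoma. Downstream on the same strand lies a TetR coding sequence with fragments matching VP16 minimal activation domain repeats, consistent with a tetracycline-controlled transactivator, and then a WPRE to enhance transcript stability and expression. With reporter and transactivator both downstream of the tetO promoter, the layout suggests a self-amplifying feedback loop, in keeping with the "TLoop" name. The record does not annotate the element linking the two reading frames or say whether the transactivator is of the Tet-Off or Tet-On type. The associated publication concerns drug-regulated lentiviral vectors for strong expression in retrogradely infected neurons, with this version serving as a fluorescent reporter.
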