Addgene plasmid #80162: pEIAV-TLoop-DsRedx
Purpose: Expression in mammalian cells
Depositing lab: Edward Callaway. Depositing organization: Salk Institute for Biological Studies. Publication: Optical control of retrogradely infected neurons using drug-regulated "TLoop" lentiviral vectors. Cetin A, Callaway EM. J Neurophysiol. 2014 May;111(10):2150-9. doi: 10.1152/jn.00495.2013. Epub 2014 Feb 26. PubMed 24572099.
Backbone
  Vector backbone: EIAV
  Backbone manufacturer: John Olsen UNC
  Backbone size w/o insert (bp): 4876
  Vector type: Lentiviral
Growth in bacteria
  Bacterial resistance: Ampicillin, 100 μg/mL
  Growth temperature: 37°C
  Growth strain: NEB Stable
  Copy number: High Copy
Gene/Insert
  Gene/Insert name: DsRedX
  Species: Discosoma sp.
  Insert size (bp): 674
  Promoter: CMV TetOx7
  Cloning method: Restriction Enzyme; 5′ cloning site SalI (not destroyed); 3′ cloning site NheI (not destroyed)
  Sequencing primers: 5′ LNCX; 3′ WPRE-R
Resource information
  A portion of this plasmid was derived from a plasmid made by: backbone from John Olsen UNC
Terms and licenses: Academic/Nonprofit Terms; Industry Terms: Not Available to Industry
How to cite: pEIAV-TLoop-DsRedx was a gift from Edward Callaway (Addgene plasmid # 80162 ; http://n2t.net/addgene:80162 ; RRID:Addgene_80162)
