>Addgene plasmid #80162 | pEIAV-TLoop-DsRedx | addgene partial sequence | sequence record 152829 | LNCX 5'-AGCTCGTTTAGTGAACCGTCAGATC-3'
TTTGACCTCCATAGAAGACACCGGGACCGATCCAGCCTCCGCGGCCCCGAATTCACCACGTGGCCGCATC
GATTCTAGAATTCGCTGTCTGCGAGGGCCAGCTGTTGGGGTGAGTACTCCCTCTCAAAAGCGGGCATGAC
TTCTGCGCTAAGATTGTCAGTTTCCAAAAACGAGGAGGATTTGATATTCACCTGGCCCGCGGTGATGCCT
TTGAGGGTGGCCGCGTCCATCTGGTCAGAAAAGACAATCTTTTTGTTGTCAAGCTTGAGGTGTGGCAGGC
TTGAGATCTGGCCATACACTTGAGTGACAATGACATCCACTTTGCCTTTCTCTCCACAGGTGTCCACTCC
CAGGTCCAACTGCAGCCCAAGCGGATCCTCTAGAGTCGACGCCGCCACCATGGCCTCCTCCGAGGACGTC
ATCAAGGAGTTCATGCGCTTCAAGGTGCGCATGGAGGGCTCCGTGAACGGCCACGAGTTCGAGATCGAGG
GCGAGGGCGAGGGCCGCCCCTACGAGGGCACCCAGACCGCCAAGCTGAAGGTGACCAAGGGCGGCCCCCT
GCCCTTCGCCTGGGACATCCTGTCCCCCCAGTTCCAGTACGGCTCCAAGGTGTACGTGAAGCACCCCGCC
GACATCCCCGACTACAAGAAGCTGTCCTTCCCCGAGGGCTTCAAGTGGGAGCGCGTGATGAACTTCGAGG
ACGGCGGCGTGGTGACCGTGACCCA
