>Addgene plasmid #80162 | pEIAV-TLoop-DsRedx | addgene partial sequence | sequence record 152830 | WPRE-R 5'-CATAGCGTAAAAGGAGCAACA-3'
AATTTTGTAATCCAGAGGTTGATTAACAGGAACAGAGTGCAAATAACGGGAAATTTTCTTAACATGTTTG
TCTTGTGGCAATACACCTGAACTAGTAATCACATATCCCATGAAATGTAGATGATTGCCCCACCATTTTG
TTTTATTGACATTCAAATGTAGACTCCGGATCACAGCATATCCAGGTCAAAATCATCAAGTGCATCAGCA
GGGAGCATGTCCAAATCAAAGTCATCCAGGGCATCAGCAGGCAGCATGTCCAGGTCAAAATCATCCAAGG
CATCAGCAGGCACGTGCTTTCTCTTTTTGGGCACGTGAGAGCCAGACTCACATTTCAGCTGCTTTTCCAG
GCCACAGATGATCAGTTCCAGGCCAAAAAGGAATGCAGGCTCAGCCCCTTGGTGGTCAAACAACTCAATA
GCTTGCCGCAGCAGTGGTGGCATGGAGTCAGTGGTGGGGGTCTCCCTCTCCTCCTTGGCAACTTGGTGCT
CCTGGTCCTCCAGCACACAGCCCAAGGTGAAGTGGCCCACAGCAGAGAGGGCATACAAGGCATTTTCCAG
GGAGAAGCCTTGTTGGCACAGGAATGCCAGCTGGTTCTCCAGGGTCTCATACTGCTTCTCTGTAGGCCTG
GTGCCCAAGTGAACTTTGGCACCATCCCGGTGGGAGAGCAAGGCACATCTGAAGCTCTTGGCATTGTTCC
TCAGGAAGTCCTGCCAGGACTCCCCTTCCAGAGGGCAGAAGTGGGTGTGGTGCCTGTCCAACATCTCAAT
GGCCAGGGCATCAAGCAGAGCCCTCTTGTTCTTCACATGCCAGTACAGGGTAGGCTGCTCCACACCCAGC
TTCTGGGCCAGCTTCCTGGTGGTCAAGCCCTCAATGCCAACTTCATTCAG
